>Addgene plasmid #25530 | ARF5 | depositor partial sequence | sequence record 11934 | Author sequence
CTCTTTTCGCGGATCTTCGGGAAGAAGCAGATGCGGATTCTCATGGTTGGCTTGGATGCGGCTGGCAAGA
CCACAATCCTGTACAAACTGAAGTTGGGGGAGATTGTCACCACCATCCCAACCATAGGCTTCAATGTAGA
AACAGTGGAATATAAGAACATCTGTTTCACAGTCTGGGACGTGGGAGGCCAGGACAAGATTCGGCCTCTG
TGGCGGCACTACTTCCAGAACACTCAGGGCCTCATCTTTGTGGTGGACAGTAATGACCGGGAGCGGGTCC
AAGAATCTGCTGATGAACTCCAGAAGATGCTGCAGGAGGACGAGCTGCGGGATGCAGTGCTGCTGGTATT
TGCCAACAAGCAGGACATGCCCAACGCCATGCCCGTGAGCGAGCTGACTGACAAGCTGGGGCTACAGCAC
TTACGCAGCCGCACGTGGTATGTCCAGGCCACCTGTGCCACCCAAGGCACAGGTCTGTACGATGGTCTGG
ACTGGCTGTCCCACGAGCTGTCAAAGCGC
