>Addgene plasmid #25530 | ARF5 | addgene partial sequence | sequence record 31513 | 25530 with T7
TTCCTCTGAATATTTTGTTTACTTTAAGAAGGAGATATACCATGGGCAGCAGCCATCATCATCATCATCA
CAGCAGCGGCCTGGTTCCGCGTGGTAGTCTCTTTTCGCGGATCTTCGGGAAGAAGCAGATGCGGATTCTC
ATGGTTGGCTTGGATGCGGCTGGCAAGACCACAATCCTGTACAAACTGAAGTTGGGGGAGATTGTCACCA
CCATCCCAACCATAGGCTTCAATGTAGAAACAGTGGAATATAAGAACATCTGTTTCACAGTCTGGGACGT
GGGAGGCCAGGACAAGATTCGGCCTCTGTGGCGGCACTACTTCCAGAACACTCAGGGCCTCATCTTTGTG
GTGGACAGTAATGACCGGGAGCGGGTCCAAGAATCTGCTGATGAACTCCAGAAGATGCTGCAGGAGGACG
AGCTGCGGGATGCAGTGCTGCTGGTATTTGCCAACAAGCAGGACATGCCCAACGCCATGCCCGTGAGCGA
GCTGACTGACAAGCTGGGGCTACAGCACTTACGCAGCCGCACGTGGTATGTCCAGGCCACCTGTGCCACC
CAAGGCACAGGTCTGTACGATGGTCTGGACTGGCTGTCCCACGAGCTGTCAAAGCGCTGATGACGAAGCT
TGCGGCCGCACTCGAGCACCACCACCACCACCACTGAGATCCGGCTGCTAACAAAGCCCGAAAGGAAGCT
GAGTTGGCTGCTGCCACCGCTGAGCAATAACTAGCATAACCCCTTGGGGCCTCTAAACGGGTCTTGAGGG
GTTTTTTGCTGAAAGGAGGAACTATATCCGGATTGGCGAATGGG
[124 nt withheld, positions 815-938]
CGC
