[The description below was written by a language model from this plasmid's Addgene catalogue record.]
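Description:
ARF5 is a bacterial expression plasmid built on pET28a-LIC, a ligation-independent-cloning derivative of the pET28a vector produced by a structural genomics group. The backbone is listed at about 7.3 kb without insert, is maintained at low copy number in E. coli, and is selected with kanamycin. No feature table accompanies the record, so the origin of replication and the exact regulatory elements are not explicitly stated. However, the use of T7 and T7-terminator sequencing primers is consistent with the usual pET layout, in which the insert sits between a T7 promoter and T7 terminator. In that arrangement, the insert is expressed in hosts that supply T7 RNA polymerase.

The payload is a 519 bp fragment of human ARF5, which encodes ADP-ribosylation factor 5, a small GTPase of the ARF family involved in membrane trafficking. The coding region is fused to an N-terminal His tag, which allows the recombinant protein to be purified by immobilised metal affinity chromatography. The record notes that the insert may not be the full open reading frame, which is typical of constructs whose boundaries have been trimmed to favour soluble expression and crystallisation. The exact residues included are not given.

The stated purpose is bacterial production of protein for structure determination, and the construct is linked to a deposited crystal structure of ARF5 in the Protein Data Bank. It is therefore suited to producing purified ARF5 for crystallography and for related biochemical or biophysical work. Distribution is limited to academic and nonprofit users.
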