Addgene plasmid #25530: ARF5
Purpose: Bacterial expression for structure determination; may not be full ORF
Depositing lab: Cheryl Arrowsmith. Depositing organization: University of Toronto.
Backbone
  Vector backbone: pET28a-LIC
  Backbone manufacturer: SGC
  Backbone size w/o insert (bp): 7328
  Vector type: Bacterial Expression
Growth in bacteria
  Bacterial resistance: Kanamycin, 50 μg/mL
  Growth temperature: 37°C
  Growth strain: DH5alpha
  Copy number: Low Copy
Gene/Insert
  Gene/Insert name: ARF5 (alt name: PDB: 2B6H)
  Species: H. sapiens (human)
  Insert size (bp): 519
  GenBank ID: NP_001653
  Entrez Gene: ARF5
  Tag / fusion protein: His (N terminal on insert)
  Cloning method: Restriction Enzyme
  Sequencing primers: 5′ T7; 3′ T7-term
Terms and licenses: Academic/Nonprofit Terms; Industry Terms: Not Available to Industry
Depositor comments: PDB: 2B6H http://www.thesgc.org/structures/2B6H/
How to cite: ARF5 was a gift from Cheryl Arrowsmith (Addgene plasmid # 25530 ; http://n2t.net/addgene:25530 ; RRID:Addgene_25530)
